Addgene plasmid #200492: pKLV2-U6gRNA5(RHOA(12))-PGKpuro2ABFP-W
Purpose: Lentiviral vector expressing gRNA targeting human RHOA
Depositing lab: Kosuke Yusa. Depositing organization: Kyoto University, Institute for Life and Medical Sciences. Publication: Canonical BAF complex regulates the oncogenic program in human T-cell acute lymphoblastic leukemia. Aoki K, Hyuga M, Tarumoto Y, Nishibuchi G, Ueda A, Ochi Y, Sugino S, Mikami T, Kobushi H, Kato I, Akahane K, Inukai T, Takaori-Kondo A, Takita J, Ogawa S, Yusa K. Blood. 2023 Nov 3:blood.2023020857. doi: 10.1182/blood.2023020857. PubMed 37922452.
Backbone
  Vector backbone: pKLV2-U6gRNA5(BbsI)-PGKpuro2ABFP-W
  Backbone manufacturer: addgene
  Backbone size w/o insert (bp): 8648
  Total vector size (bp): 8650
  Vector type: Lentiviral
  Selectable markers: Puromycin
Growth in bacteria
  Bacterial resistance: Ampicillin, 100 μg/mL
  Growth temperature: 37°C
  Growth strain: NEB Stable
  Copy number: Unknown
Gene/Insert
  Gene/Insert name: RHOA(12)
  gRNA/shRNA sequence: CACATACACCTCTGGGAAC
  Species: H. sapiens (human)
  Entrez Gene: RHOA (a.k.a. ARH12, ARHA, EDFAOB, RHO12, RHOH12)
  Cloning method: Restriction Enzyme; 5′ cloning site BbsI (destroyed during cloning); 3′ cloning site BbsI (destroyed during cloning)
  Sequencing primers: 5′ AGATAATTAGAATTAATTTGACTG
Terms and licenses: Academic/Nonprofit Terms; Industry Terms: Not Available to Industry
How to cite: pKLV2-U6gRNA5(RHOA(12))-PGKpuro2ABFP-W was a gift from Kosuke Yusa (Addgene plasmid # 200492 ; http://n2t.net/addgene:200492 ; RRID:Addgene_200492)
