[The description below was written by a language model from this plasmid's Addgene catalogue record and pLannotate feature annotations shown in this document.]
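Description:
pKLV2-U6gRNA5(RHOA(12))-PGKpuro2ABFP-W is an 8,650 bp lentiviral guide RNA expression vector carrying a single CRISPR guide against human RHOA, the Rho family small GTPase. It derives from the pKLV2-U6gRNA5(BbsI)-PGKpuro2ABFP-W backbone, into which the guide oligonucleotide was cloned between two BbsI sites that were destroyed in the process. In bacteria the plasmid replicates from a high-copy ColE1/pUC-type origin and is selected with ampicillin through β-lactamase. An f1 origin and remnants of a lac/lacZα cloning region flanked by T7 and T3 promoters are also present in the backbone.

The viral portion begins with a CMV enhancer/promoter fused to a truncated HIV-1 5' LTR, an arrangement that typically drives Tat-independent transcription of the viral genome in packaging cells. This is followed by the Ψ packaging signal with a partial gag sequence, the Rev response element and the cPPT/CTS. Downstream, a human U6 RNA polymerase III promoter transcribes the RHOA spacer joined to a Streptococcus pyogenes Cas9 guide scaffold, annotated as a tracrRNA fragment. The short "RhoA" hit on the reverse strand is simply the spacer matching the gene. A separate mouse PGK promoter drives puromycin N-acetyltransferase linked to TagBFP; per the construct name the two are joined by a 2A peptide, although that element is not annotated in the feature table. Transduced cells can therefore be selected with puromycin and tracked by blue fluorescence. A WPRE enhances transcript expression, and the cassette ends with a truncated 3' LTR and a bGH polyadenylation signal.

The vector encodes no Cas9, so the nuclease must be supplied separately in the target cells. The associated publication concerns human T-cell acute lymphoblastic leukemia.
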