Features (pLannotate 1.2.2; 29 found; start..end, strand, type, name):
    261..460     +  promoter       CMV promoter: human cytomegalovirus (CMV) immediate early promoter
    478..658     +  LTR            5' LTR (truncated): truncated 5' long terminal repeat (LTR) from HIV-1
    705..830     +  misc_feature   HIV-1 Ψ: packaging signal of human immunodeficiency virus type 1
    814..1152    +  CDS            HIV-1 gag (fragment): gag protein from human immunodeficiency virus 1; gag
   1329..1562    +  misc_feature   RRE: The Rev response element (RRE) of HIV-1 allows for Rev-dependent mRNA export from the nucleus to the cytoplasm.
   1939..2039    +  CDS            Rev (fragment): human immunodeficiency virus 1 (HIV-1) Rev protein; rev; enhances nuclear export of unspliced and incompletely spliced viral mRNAs
   2089..2206    +  misc_feature   cPPT/CTS: central polypurine tract and central termination sequence of HIV-1
   2281..2521    +  promoter       U6 promoter: RNA polymerase III promoter for human U6 snRNA
   2530..2549    -  CDS            RhoA (fragment): human Rho family small GTPase RhoA
   2568..2635    +  misc_RNA       tracrRNA (fragment): trans-activating CRISPR RNA for the Streptococcus pyogenes CRISPR/Cas9 system
   2658..3157    +  promoter       PGK promoter: mouse phosphoglycerate kinase 1 promoter
   3197..3793    +  CDS            PuroR (fragment): puromycin N-acetyltransferase; pac from Streptomyces; confers resistance to puromycin
   3866..4564    +  CDS            TagBFP: TagBFP is a basic (constitutively fluorescent) blue fluorescent protein published in 2008, derived from Entacmaea quadricolor. It is reported to be a very rapidly-maturing monomer with very low acid sensitivity.
   4576..5162    +  misc_feature   WPRE: woodchuck hepatitis virus posttranscriptional regulatory element
   5156..5302    +  CDS            nef (fragment): NEF_HV1LA - Experimental evidence at protein level: Swiss-Prot protein existence level 1. Extracellular Nef protein targets CD4(+) T-lymphocytes for apoptosis by interacting with CXCR4 surface receptors. From Human immunodeficiency virus type 1 group M subtype B (isolate Lai) (HIV-1).
   5310..5488    +  LTR            5' LTR (truncated): truncated 5' long terminal repeat (LTR) from HIV-1
   5514..5625    +  polyA_signal   bGH poly(A) signal: bovine growth hormone polyadenylation signal
   5764..5782    -  promoter       T3 promoter: promoter for bacteriophage T3 RNA polymerase
   5827..5843    -  protein_bind   lac operator: The lac repressor binds to the lac operator to inhibit transcription in E. coli. This inhibition can be relieved by adding lactose or isopropyl-β-D-thiogalactopyranoside (IPTG). lac repressor encoded by lacI
   5851..5881    -  promoter       lac promoter: promoter for the E. coli lac operon
   5896..5917    -  protein_bind   CAP binding site: CAP binding activates transcription in the presence of cAMP. E. coli catabolite activator protein
   5930..6022    -  CDS            lacI (fragment): lac repressor; lacI; The lac repressor binds to the lac operator to inhibit transcription in E. coli. This inhibition can be relieved by adding lactose or isopropyl-β-D-thiogalactopyranoside (IPTG).
   6205..6793    -  rep_origin     ori: high-copy-number ColE1/pMB1/pBR322/pUC origin of replication
   6964..7824    -  CDS            AmpR: β-lactamase; bla; confers resistance to ampicillin, carbenicillin, and related antibiotics
   7825..7929    -  promoter       AmpR promoter: bla
   7982..8410    -  rep_origin     f1 ori (sequence partly withheld): f1 bacteriophage origin of replication; arrow indicates direction of (+) strand synthesis
   8415..8570    -  CDS            lacZα (fragment): LacZα fragment of β-galactosidase; lacZ fragment
   8578..8596    +  promoter       T7 promoter: promoter for bacteriophage T7 RNA polymerase
   8610..260     +  enhancer       CMV enhancer (across the origin): human cytomegalovirus immediate early enhancer
>Addgene plasmid #200492 | pKLV2-U6gRNA5(RHOA(12))-PGKpuro2ABFP-W | addgene full sequence | sequence record 418876 | Addgene NGS Result
ACGACCCCCGCCCATTGACGTCAATAATGACGTATGTTCCCATAGTAACGCCAATAGGGACTTTCCATTG
ACGTCAATGGGTGGAGTATTTACGGTAAACTGCCCACTTGGCAGTACATCAAGTGTATCATATGCCAAGT
ACGCCCCCTATTGACGTCAATGACGGTAAATGGCCCGCCTGGCATTATGCCCAGTACATGACCTTATGGG
ACTTTCCTACTTGGCAGTACATCTACGTATTAGTCATCGCTATTACCATGGTGATGCGGTTTTGGCAGTA
CATCAATGGGCGTGGATAGCGGTTTGACTCACGGGGATTTCCAAGTCTCCACCCCATTGACGTCAATGGG
AGTTTGTTTTGGCACCAAAATCAACGGGACTTTCCAAAATGTCGTAACAACTCCGCCCCATTGACGCAAA
TGGGCGGTAGGCGTGTACGGTGGGAGGTCTATATAAGCAGCGCGTTTTGCCTGTACTGGGTCTCTCTGGT
TAGACCAGATCTGAGCCTGGGAGCTCTCTGGCTAACTAGGGAACCCACTGCTTAAGCCTCAATAAAGCTT
GCCTTGAGTGCTTCAAGTAGTGTGTGCCCGTCTGTTGTGTGACTCTGGTAACTAGAGATCCCTCAGACCC
TTTTAGTCAGTGTGGAAAATCTCTAGCAGTGGCGCCCGAACAGGGACTTGAAAGCGAAAGGGAAACCAGA
GGAGCTCTCTCGACGCAGGACTCGGCTTGCTGAAGCGCGCACGGCAAGAGGCGAGGGGCGGCGACTGGTG
AGTACGCCAAAAATTTTGACTAGCGGAGGCTAGAAGGAGAGAGATGGGTGCGAGAGCGTCAGTATTAAGC
GGGGGAGAATTAGATCGCGATGGGAAAAAATTCGGTTAAGGCCAGGGGGAAAGAAAAAATATAAATTAAA
ACATATAGTATGGGCAAGCAGGGAGCTAGAACGATTCGCAGTTAATCCTGGCCTGTTAGAAACATCAGAA
GGCTGTAGACAAATACTGGGACAGCTACAACCATCCCTTCAGACAGGATCAGAAGAACTTAGATCATTAT
ATAATACAGTAGCAACCCTCTATTGTGTGCATCAAAGGATAGAGATAAAAGACACCAAGGAAGCTTTAGA
CAAGATAGAGGAAGAGCAAAACAAAAGTAAGACCACCGCACAGCAAGCGGCCGGCCGCGCTGATCTTCAG
ACCTGGAGGAGGAGATATGAGGGACAATTGGAGAAGTGAATTATATAAATATAAAGTAGTAAAAATTGAA
CCATTAGGAGTAGCACCCACCAAGGCAAAGAGAAGAGTGGTGCAGAGAGAAAAAAGAGCAGTGGGAATAG
GAGCTTTGTTCCTTGGGTTCTTGGGAGCAGCAGGAAGCACTATGGGCGCAGCGTCAATGACGCTGACGGT
ACAGGCCAGACAATTATTGTCTGGTATAGTGCAGCAGCAGAACAATTTGCTGAGGGCTATTGAGGCGCAA
CAGCATCTGTTGCAACTCACAGTCTGGGGCATCAAGCAGCTCCAGGCAAGAATCCTGGCTGTGGAAAGAT
ACCTAAAGGATCAACAGCTCCTGGGGATTTGGGGTTGCTCTGGAAAACTCATTTGCACCACTGCTGTGCC
TTGGAATGCTAGTTGGAGTAATAAATCTCTGGAACAGATTTGGAATCACACGACCTGGATGGAGTGGGAC
AGAGAAATTAACAATTACACAAGCTTAATACACTCCTTAATTGAAGAATCGCAAAACCAGCAAGAAAAGA
ATGAACAAGAATTATTGGAATTAGATAAATGGGCAAGTTTGTGGAATTGGTTTAACATAACAAATTGGCT
GTGGTATATAAAATTATTCATAATGATAGTAGGAGGCTTGGTAGGTTTAAGAATAGTTTTTGCTGTACTT
TCTATAGTGAATAGAGTTAGGCAGGGATATTCACCATTATCGTTTCAGACCCACCTCCCAACCCCGAGGG
GACCCGACAGGCCCGAAGGAATAGAAGAAGAAGGTGGAGAGAGAGACAGAGACAGATCCATTCGATTAGT
GAACGGATCGGCACTGCGTGCGCCAATTCTGCAGACAAATGGCAGTATTCATCCACAATTTTAAAAGAAA
AGGGGGGATTGGGGGGTACAGTGCAGGGGAAAGAATAGTAGACATAATAGCAACAGACATACAAACTAAA
GAATTACAAAAACAAATTACAAAAATTCAAAATTTTCGGGTTTATTACAGGGACAGCAGAGATCCAGTTT
GGTTAGTACCGGGCCCTACGCGTCCAAGGTCGGGCAGGAAGAGGGCCTATTTCCCATGATTCCTTCATAT
TTGCATATACGATACAAGGCTGTTAGAGAGATAATTAGAATTAATTTGACTGTAAACACAAAGATATTAG
TACAAAATACGTGACGTAGAAAGTAATAATTTCTTGGGTAGTTTGCAGTTTTAAAATTATGTTTTAAAAT
GGACTATCATATGCTTACCGTAACTTGAAAGTATTTCGATTTCTTGGCTTTATATATCTTGTGGAAAGGA
CGAAACACCGCACATACACCTCTGGGAACGTTTAAGAGCTATGCTGGAAACAGCATAGCAAGTTTAAATA
AGGCTAGTCCGTTATCAACTTGAAAAAGTGGCACCGAGTCGGTGCTTTTTTTGGATCCAATTCTACCGGG
TAGGGGAGGCGCTTTTCCCAAGGCAGTCTGGAGCATGCGCTTTAGCAGCCCCGCTGGGCACTTGGCGCTA
CACAAGTGGCCTCTGGCCTCGCACACATTCCACATCCACCGGTAGGCGCCAACCGGCTCCGTTCTTTGGT
GGCCCCTTCGCGCCACCTTCTACTCCTCCCCTAGTCAGGAAGTTCCCCCCCGCCCCGCAGCTCGCGTCGT
GCAGGACGTGACAAATGGAAGTAGCACGTCTCACTAGTCTCGTGCAGATGGACAGCACCGCTGAGCAATG
GAAGCGGGTAGGCCTTTGGGGCAGCGGCCAATAGCAGCTTTGCTCCTTCGCTTTCTGGGCTCAGAGGCTG
GGAAGGGGTGGGTCCGGGGGCGGGCTCAGGGGCGGGCTCAGGGGCGGGGCGGGCGCCCGAAGGTCCTCCG
GAGGCCCGGCATTCTGCACGCTTCAAAAGCGCACGTCTGCCGCGCTGTTCTCCTCTTCCTCATCTCCGGG
CCTTTCGACCTGCATCCATCTAGATCTCGAGCAGCTGAAGCTTACCATGACCGAGTACAAGCCCACGGTG
CGCCTCGCCACCCGCGACGACGTCCCCAGGGCCGTACGCACCCTCGCCGCCGCGTTCGCCGACTACCCCG
CCACGCGCCACACCGTCGATCCGGACCGCCACATCGAGCGGGTCACCGAGCTGCAAGAACTCTTCCTCAC
GCGCGTCGGGCTCGACATCGGCAAGGTGTGGGTCGCGGACGACGGCGCCGCGGTGGCGGTCTGGACCACG
CCGGAGAGCGTCGAAGCGGGGGCGGTGTTCGCCGAGATCGGCCCGCGCATGGCCGAGTTGAGCGGTTCCC
GGCTGGCCGCGCAGCAACAGATGGAAGGCCTCCTGGCGCCGCACCGGCCCAAGGAGCCCGCGTGGTTCCT
GGCCACCGTCGGCGTCTCGCCCGACCACCAGGGCAAGGGTCTGGGCAGCGCCGTCGTGCTCCCCGGAGTG
GAGGCGGCCGAGCGCGCCGGGGTGCCCGCCTTCCTGGAGACCTCCGCGCCCCGCAACCTCCCCTTCTACG
AGCGGCTCGGCTTCACCGTCACCGCCGACGTCGAGGTGCCCGAAGGACCGCGCACCTGGTGCATGACCCG
CAAGCCCGGTGCCGGCGGCGGGTCCGGAGGAGAGGGCAGAGGAAGTCTCCTAACATGCGGTGACGTGGAG
GAGAATCCTGGCCCAATGAGCGAGCTGATTAAGGAGAACATGCACATGAAGCTGTACATGGAGGGCACCG
TGGACAACCATCACTTCAAGTGCACATCCGAGGGCGAAGGCAAGCCCTACGAGGGCACCCAGACCATGAG
AATCAAGGTGGTCGAGGGCGGCCCTCTCCCCTTCGCCTTCGACATCCTGGCTACTAGCTTCCTCTACGGC
AGCAAGACCTTCATCAACCACACCCAGGGCATCCCCGACTTCTTCAAGCAGTCCTTCCCTGAGGGCTTCA
CATGGGAGAGAGTCACCACATACGAGGACGGGGGCGTGCTGACCGCTACCCAGGACACCAGCCTCCAGGA
CGGCTGCCTCATCTACAACGTCAAGATCAGAGGGGTGAACTTCACATCCAACGGCCCTGTGATGCAGAAG
AAAACACTCGGCTGGGAGGCCTTCACCGAGACGCTGTACCCCGCTGACGGCGGCCTGGAAGGCAGAAACG
ACATGGCCCTGAAGCTCGTGGGCGGGAGCCATCTGATCGCAAACATCAAGACCACATATAGATCCAAGAA
ACCCGCTAAGAACCTCAAGATGCCTGGCGTCTACTATGTGGACTACAGACTGGAAAGAATCAAGGAGGCC
AACAACGAGACCTACGTCGAGCAGCACGAGGTGGCAGTGGCCAGATACTGCGACCTCCCTAGCAAACTGG
GGCACAAGCTTAATTGAGCGGCCGCTCAACCTCTGGATTACAAAATTTGTGAAAGATTGACTGGTATTCT
TAACTATGTTGCTCCTTTTACGCTATGTGGATACGCTGCTTTAATGCCTTTGTATCATGCTATTGCTTCC
CGTATGGCTTTCATTTTCTCCTCCTTGTATAAATCCTGGTTGCTGTCTCTTTATGAGGAGTTGTGGCCCG
TTGTCAGGCAACGTGGCGTGGTGTGCACTGTGTTTGCTGACGCAACCCCCACTGGTTGGGGCATTGCCAC
CACCTGTCAGCTCCTTTCCGGGACTTTCGCTTTCCCCCTCCCTATTGCCACGGCGGAACTCATCGCCGCC
TGCCTTGCCCGCTGCTGGACAGGGGCTCGGCTGTTGGGCACTGACAATTCCGTGGTGTTGTCGGGGAAAT
CATCGTCCTTTCCTTGGCTGCTCGCCTGTGTTGCCACCTGGATTCTGCGCGGGACGTCCTTCTGCTACGT
CCCTTCGGCCCTCAATCCAGCGGACCTTCCTTCCCGCGGCCTGCTGCCGGCTCTGCGGCCTCTTCCGCGT
CTACGCCTTCGCCCTCAGACGAGTCGGATCTCCCTTTGGGCCGCCTCCCCGCAGGTACCTTTAAGACCAA
TGACTTACAAGGCAGCTGTAGATCTTAGCCACTTTTTAAAAGAAAAGGGGGGACTGGAAGGGCTAATTCA
CTCCCAAAGAAGTCAAGATCTGCTTTTTGCCTGTACTGGGTCTCTCTGGTTAGACCAGAGTCTCTCTGGT
TAGACCAGATCTGAGCCTGGGAGCTCTCTGGCTAACTAGGGAACCCACTGCTTAAGCCTCAATAAAGCTT
GCCTTGAGTGCTTCAAGTAGTGTGTGCCCGTCTGTTGTGTGACTCTGGTAACTAGAGATCCCTCAGACCC
TTTTAGTCAGTGTGGAAAATCTCTAGCAGTTTAAACCCGCTGATCAGCCTCGACTGTGCCTTCTAGTTGC
CAGCCATCTGTTGTTTGCCCCTCCCCCGTGCCTTCCTTGACCCTGGAAGGTGCCACTCCCACTGTCCTTT
CCTAATAAAATGAGGAAATTGCATCGCATTGTCTGAGTAGGTGTCATTCTATTCTGGGGGGTGGGGTGGG
GCAGGACAGCAAGGGGGAGGATTGGGAAGTCAATAGCAGGCATGCTGGGGATGCGGTGGGCTCTATGGGC
GGCCGTTAATTAAGCTTTTGTTCCCTTTAGTGAGGGTTAATTGCGCGCTTGGCGTAATCATGGTCATAGC
TGTTTCCTGTGTGAAATTGTTATCCGCTCACAATTCCACACAACATACGAGCCGGGAGCATAAAGTGTAA
AGCCTGGGGTGCCTAATGAGTGAGCTAACTCACATTAATTGCGTTGCGCTCACTGCCCGCTTTCCAGTCG
GGAAACCTGTCGTGCCAGCTGCATTAATGAATCGGCCAACGCGCGGGGAGAGGCGGTTTGCGTATTGGGC
GCTCTTCCGCTTCCTCGCTCACTGACTCGCTGCGCTCGGTCGTTCGGCTGCGGCGAGCGGTATCAGCTCA
CTCAAAGGCGGTAATACGGTTATCCACAGAATCAGGGGATAACGCAGGAAAGAACATGTGAGCAAAAGGC
CAGCAAAAGGCCAGGAACCGTAAAAAGGCCGCGTTGCTGGCGTTTTTCCATAGGCTCCGCCCCCCTGACG
AGCATCACAAAAATCGACGCTCAAGTCAGAGGTGGCGAAACCCGACAGGACTATAAAGATACCAGGCGTT
TCCCCCTGGAAGCTCCCTCGTGCGCTCTCCTGTTCCGACCCTGCCGCTTACCGGATACCTGTCCGCCTTT
CTCCCTTCGGGAAGCGTGGCGCTTTCTCATAGCTCACGCTGTAGGTATCTCAGTTCGGTGTAGGTCGTTC
GCTCCAAGCTGGGCTGTGTGCACGAACCCCCCGTTCAGCCCGACCGCTGCGCCTTATCCGGTAACTATCG
TCTTGAGTCCAACCCGGTAAGACACGACTTATCGCCACTGGCAGCAGCCACTGGTAACAGGATTAGCAGA
GCGAGGTATGTAGGCGGTGCTACAGAGTTCTTGAAGTGGTGGCCTAACTACGGCTACACTAGAAGAACAG
TATTTGGTATCTGCGCTCTGCTGAAGCCAGTTACCTTCGGAAAAAGAGTTGGTAGCTCTTGATCCGGCAA
ACAAACCACCGCTGGTAGCGGTGGTTTTTTTGTTTGCAAGCAGCAGATTACGCGCAGAAAAAAAGGATCT
CAAGAAGATCCTTTGATCTTTTCTACGGGGTCTGACGCTCAGTGGAACGAAAACTCACGTTAAGGGATTT
TGGTCATGAGATTATCAAAAAGGATCTTCACCTAGATCCTTTTAAATTAAAAATGAAGTTTTAAATCAAT
CTAAAGTATATATGAGTAAACTTGGTCTGACAGTTACCAATGCTTAATCAGTGAGGCACCTATCTCAGCG
ATCTGTCTATTTCGTTCATCCATAGTTGCCTGACTCCCCGTCGTGTAGATAACTACGATACGGGAGGGCT
TACCATCTGGCCCCAGTGCTGCAATGATACCGCGAGACCCACGCTCACCGGCTCCAGATTTATCAGCAAT
AAACCAGCCAGCCGGAAGGGCCGAGCGCAGAAGTGGTCCTGCAACTTTATCCGCCTCCATCCAGTCTATT
AATTGTTGCCGGGAAGCTAGAGTAAGTAGTTCGCCAGTTAATAGTTTGCGCAACGTTGTTGCCATTGCTA
CAGGCATCGTGGTGTCACGCTCGTCGTTTGGTATGGCTTCATTCAGCTCCGGTTCCCAACGATCAAGGCG
AGTTACATGATCCCCCATGTTGTGCAAAAAAGCGGTTAGCTCCTTCGGTCCTCCGATCGTTGTCAGAAGT
AAGTTGGCCGCAGTGTTATCACTCATGGTTATGGCAGCACTGCATAATTCTCTTACTGTCATGCCATCCG
TAAGATGCTTTTCTGTGACTGGTGAGTACTCAACCAAGTCATTCTGAGAATAGTGTATGCGGCGACCGAG
TTGCTCTTGCCCGGCGTCAATACGGGATAATACCGCGCCACATAGCAGAACTTTAAAAGTGCTCATCATT
GGAAAACGTTCTTCGGGGCGAAAACTCTCAAGGATCTTACCGCTGTTGAGATCCAGTTCGATGTAACCCA
CTCGTGCACCCAACTGATCTTCAGCATCTTTTACTTTCACCAGCGTTTCTGGGTGAGCAAAAACAGGAAG
GCAAAATGCCGCAAAAAAGGGAATAAGGGCGACACGGAAATGTTGAATACTCATACTCTTCCTTTTTCAA
TATTATTGAAGCATTTATCAGGGTTATTGTCTCATGAGCGGATACATATTTGAATGTATTTAGAAAAATA
AACAAATAGGGGTTCCGCGCACATTTCCCCGAAAAGTGCCACCTAAATTGTAAGCGTTAATATTTTGTTA
AAATTCGCGTTAAATTTTTGTTAAATCAGCTCATTTTTTAACCAATAGGCCGAAATCGGCAAAATCCCTT
ATAAATCAAAAGAATAGACCGAGATAGGGT
[37 nt withheld, positions 8081-8117]
AAAGAACGTGGACTCCAACGTCAAAGG
[49 nt withheld, positions 8145-8193]
T
[91 nt withheld, positions 8195-8285]
G
[124 nt withheld, positions 8287-8410]
CCCATTCGCCATTCAGGCTGCGCAACTGTTGGGAAGGGCGATCGGTGCGGGCCTCTTCGCTATTACGCCA
GCTGGCGAAAGGGGGATGTGCTGCAAGGCGATTAAGTTGGGTAACGCCAGGGTTTTCCCAGTCACGACGT
TGTAAAACGACGGCCAGTGAGCGCGCGTAATACGACTCACTATAGGGCGAATTGACTAGTACATAACTTA
CGGTAAATGGCCCGCCTGGCTGACCGCCCA
